>Addgene plasmid #142649 | TFORF0571 | addgene full sequence | sequence record 392715 | Addgene NGS Result
GGCTCCGGTGCCCGTCAGTGGGCAGAGCGCACATCGCCCACAGTCCCCGAGAAGTTGGGGGGAGGGGTCG
GCAATTGAACCGGTGCCTAGAGAAGGTGGCGCGGGGTAAACTGGGAAAGTGATGTCGTGTACTGGCTCCG
CCTTTTTCCCGAGGGTGGGGGAGAACCGTATATAAGTGCAGTAGTCGCCGTGAACGTTCTTTTTCGCAAC
GGGTTTGCCGCCAGAACACAGGTAAGTGCCGTGTGTGGTTCCCGCGGGCCTGGCCTCTTTACGGGTTATG
GCCCTTGCGTGCCTTGAATTACTTCCACCTGGCTGCAGTACGTGATTCTTGATCCCGAGCTTCGGGTTGG
AAGTGGGTGGGAGAGTTCGAGGCCTTGCGCTTAAGGAGCCCCTTCGCCTCGTGCTTGAGTTGAGGCCTGG
CCTGGGCGCTGGGGCCGCCGCGTGCGAATCTGGTGGCACCTTCGCGCCTGTCTCGCTGCTTTCGATAAGT
CTCTAGCCATTTAAAATTTTTGATGACCTGCTGCGACGCTTTTTTTCTGGCAAGATAGTCTTGTAAATGC
GGGCCAAGATCTGCACACTGGTATTTCGGTTTTTGGGGCCGCGGGCGGCGACGGGGCCCGTGCGTCCCAG
CGCACATGTTCGGCGAGGCGGGGCCTGCGAGCGCGGCCACCGAGAATCGGACGGGGGTAGTCTCAAGCTG
GCCGGCCTGCTCTGGTGCCTGGCCTCGCGCCGCCGTGTATCGCCCCGCCCTGGGCGGCAAGGCTGGCCCG
GTCGGCACCAGTTGCGTGAGCGGAAAGATGGCCGCTTCCCGGCCCTGCTGCAGGGAGCTCAAAATGGAGG
ACGCGGCGCTCGGGAGAGCGGGCGGGTGAGTCACCCACACAAAGGAAAAGGGCCTTTCCGTCCTCAGCCG
TCGCTTCATGTGACTCCACGGAGTACCGGGCGCCGTCCAGGCACCTCGATTAGTTCTCGAGCTTTTGGAG
TACGTCGTCTTTAGGTTGGGGGGAGGGGTTTTATGCGATGGAGTTTCCCCACACTGAGTGGGTGGAGACT
GAAGTTAGGCCAGCTTGGCACTTGATGTAATTCTCCTTGGAATTTGCCCTTTTTGAGTTTGGATCTTGGT
TCATTCTCAAGCCTCAGACAGTGGTTCAAAGTTTTTTTCTTCCATTTCAGGTGTCGTGAGGCTAGCACCG
CCACCATGGGGACCAGCAGCCTGGGCCTGGTGGACACCACAGGAGGCCCAGGCGATGACTACGGGGTGCT
TGGGAGCACTGCCAATGAGACAGAGAAGAAATCATCCAGGCGGAGAAAGGAGAGTTCAGACAACCAGGAG
AACAGAGGGAAGCCGGAGGGCAGCAGCAAAGCCCGCAAGGAGAGGACGGCCTTCACCAAGGAGCAGCTGC
GAGAGCTGGAGGCAGAGTTTGCCCATCATAACTACCTGACTCGGCTCCGCAGATATGAGATTGCGGTAAA
CCTGGACCTCTCTGAGCGCCAGGTCAAAGTGTGGTTCCAGAACCGAAGGATGAAGTGGAAGCGTGTGAAG
GGAGGTCAGCCCATCTCCCCCAATGGGCAGGACCCTGAGGATGGGGACTCCACAGCCTCTCCAAGTTCAG
AGTAGTAATGAACTAGTCCGTAACTTGAAAGTATTTCGATTTCTTGGCTTTATATATCTTGTGGAAAGGA
CGAGTTACATACCCTCGACTATTATCGACGCGTTAAGTCGACAATCAACCTCTGGATTACAAAATTTGTG
AAAGATTGACTGGTATTCTTAACTATGTTGCTCCTTTTACGCTATGTGGATACGCTGCTTTAATGCCTTT
GTATCATGCTATTGCTTCCCGTATGGCTTTCATTTTCTCCTCCTTGTATAAATCCTGGTTGCTGTCTCTT
TATGAGGAGTTGTGGCCCGTTGTCAGGCAACGTGGCGTGGTGTGCACTGTGTTTGCTGACGCAACCCCCA
CTGGTTGGGGCATTGCCACCACCTGTCAGCTCCTTTCCGGGACTTTCGCTTTCCCCCTCCCTATTGCCAC
GGCGGAACTCATCGCCGCCTGCCTTGCCCGCTGCTGGACAGGGGCTCGGCTGTTGGGCACTGACAATTCC
GTGGTGTTGTCGGGGAAATCATCGTCCTTTCCTTGGCTGCTCGCCTGTGTTGCCACCTGGATTCTGCGCG
GGACGTCCTTCTGCTACGTCCCTTCGGCCCTCAATCCAGCGGACCTTCCTTCCCGCGGCCTGCTGCCGGC
TCTGCGGCCTCTTCCGCGTCTTCGCCTTCGCCCTCAGACGAGTCGGATCTCCCTTTGGGCCGCCTCCCCG
CGTCGACTTTAAGACCAATGACTTACAAGGCAGCTGTAGATCTTAGCCACTTTTTAAAAGAAAAGGGGGG
ACTGGAAGGGCTAATTCACTCCCAACGAAGACAAGATCTGCTTTTTGCTTGTACTGGGTCTCTCTGGTTA
GACCAGATCTGAGCCTGGGAGCTCTCTGGCTAACTAGGGAACCCACTGCTTAAGCCTCAATAAAGCTTGC
CTTGAGTGCTTCAAGTAGTGTGTGCCCGTCTGTTGTGTGACTCTGGTAACTAGAGATCCCTCAGACCCTT
TTAGTCAGTGTGGAAAATCTCTAGCAGTACGTATAGTAGTTCATGTCATCTTATTATTCAGTATTTATAA
CTTGCAAAGAAATGAATATCAGAGAGTGAGAGGAACTTGTTTATTGCAGCTTATAATGGTTACAAATAAA
GCAATAGCATCACAAATTTCACAAATAAAGCATTTTTTTCACTGCATTCTAGTTGTGGTTTGTCCAAACT
CATCAATGTATCTTATCATGTCTGGCTCTAGCTATCCCGCCCCTAACTCCGCCCATCCCGCCCCTAACTC
CGCCCAGTTCCGCCCATTCTCCGCCCCATGGCTGACTAATTTTTTTTATTTATGCAGAGGCCGAGGCCGC
CTCGGCCTCTGAGCTATTCCAGAAGTAGTGAGGAGGCTTTTTTGGAGGCCTAGGGACGTACCCAATTCGC
CCTATAGTGAGTCGTATTACGCGCGCTCACTGGCCGTCGTTTTACAACGTCGTGACTGGGAAAACCCTGG
CGTTACCCAACTTAATCGCCTTGCAGCACATCCCCCTTTCGCCAGCTGGCGTAATAGCGAAGAGGCCCGC
ACCGATCGCCCTTCCCAACAGTTGCGCAGCCTGAATGGCGAATGGG
[124 nt withheld, positions 3197-3320]
C
[91 nt withheld, positions 3322-3412]
A
[49 nt withheld, positions 3414-3462]
CCTTTGACGTTGGAGTCCACGTTCTTT
[37 nt withheld, positions 3490-3526]
ACCCTATCTCGGTCTATTCTTTTGATTTATAAGGGATTTTGCCGATTTCGGCCTATTGGTTAAAAAATGA
GCTGATTTAACAAAAATTTAACGCGAATTTTAACAAAATATTAACGCTTACAATTTAGGTGGCACTTTTC
GGGGAAATGTGCGCGGAACCCCTATTTGTTTATTTTTCTAAATACATTCAAATATGTATCCGCTCATGAG
ACAATAACCCTGATAAATGCTTCAATAATATTGAAAAAGGAAGAGTATGAGTATTCAACATTTCCGTGTC
GCCCTTATTCCCTTTTTTGCGGCATTTTGCCTTCCTGTTTTTGCTCACCCAGAAACGCTGGTGAAAGTAA
AAGATGCTGAAGATCAGTTGGGTGCACGAGTGGGTTACATCGAACTGGATCTCAACAGCGGTAAGATCCT
TGAGAGTTTTCGCCCCGAAGAACGTTTTCCAATGATGAGCACTTTTAAAGTTCTGCTATGTGGCGCGGTA
TTATCCCGTATTGACGCCGGGCAAGAGCAACTCGGTCGCCGCATACACTATTCTCAGAATGACTTGGTTG
AGTACTCACCAGTCACAGAAAAGCATCTTACGGATGGCATGACAGTAAGAGAATTATGCAGTGCTGCCAT
AACCATGAGTGATAACACTGCGGCCAACTTACTTCTGACAACGATCGGAGGACCGAAGGAGCTAACCGCT
TTTTTGCACAACATGGGGGATCATGTAACTCGCCTTGATCGTTGGGAACCGGAGCTGAATGAAGCCATAC
CAAACGACGAGCGTGACACCACGATGCCTGTAGCAATGGCAACAACGTTGCGCAAACTATTAACTGGCGA
ACTACTTACTCTAGCTTCCCGGCAACAATTAATAGACTGGATGGAGGCGGATAAAGTTGCAGGACCACTT
CTGCGCTCGGCCCTTCCGGCTGGCTGGTTTATTGCTGATAAATCTGGAGCCGGTGAGCGTGGGTCTCGCG
GTATCATTGCAGCACTGGGGCCAGATGGTAAGCCCTCCCGTATCGTAGTTATCTACACGACGGGGAGTCA
GGCAACTATGGATGAACGAAATAGACAGATCGCTGAGATAGGTGCCTCACTGATTAAGCATTGGTAACTG
TCAGACCAAGTTTACTCATATATACTTTAGATTGATTTAAAACTTCATTTTTAATTTAAAAGGATCTAGG
TGAAGATCCTTTTTGATAATCTCATGACCAAAATCCCTTAACGTGAGTTTTCGTTCCACTGAGCGTCAGA
CCCCGTAGAAAAGATCAAAGGATCTTCTTGAGATCCTTTTTTTCTGCGCGTAATCTGCTGCTTGCAAACA
AAAAAACCACCGCTACCAGCGGTGGTTTGTTTGCCGGATCAAGAGCTACCAACTCTTTTTCCGAAGGTAA
CTGGCTTCAGCAGAGCGCAGATACCAAATACTGTTCTTCTAGTGTAGCCGTAGTTAGGCCACCACTTCAA
GAACTCTGTAGCACCGCCTACATACCTCGCTCTGCTAATCCTGTTACCAGTGGCTGCTGCCAGTGGCGAT
AAGTCGTGTCTTACCGGGTTGGACTCAAGACGATAGTTACCGGATAAGGCGCAGCGGTCGGGCTGAACGG
GGGGTTCGTGCACACAGCCCAGCTTGGAGCGAACGACCTACACCGAACTGAGATACCTACAGCGTGAGCT
ATGAGAAAGCGCCACGCTTCCCGAAGGGAGAAAGGCGGACAGGTATCCGGTAAGCGGCAGGGTCGGAACA
GGAGAGCGCACGAGGGAGCTTCCAGGGGGAAACGCCTGGTATCTTTATAGTCCTGTCGGGTTTCGCCACC
TCTGACTTGAGCGTCGATTTTTGTGATGCTCGTCAGGGGGGCGGAGCCTATGGAAAAACGCCAGCAACGC
GGCCTTTTTACGGTTCCTGGCCTTTTGCTGGCCTTTTGCTCACATGTTCTTTCCTGCGTTATCCCCTGAT
TCTGTGGATAACCGTATTACCGCCTTTGAGTGAGCTGATACCGCTCGCCGCAGCCGAACGACCGAGCGCA
GCGAGTCAGTGAGCGAGGAAGCGGAAGAGCGCCCAATACGCAAACCGCCTCTCCCCGCGCGTTGGCCGAT
TCATTAATGCAGCTGGCACGACAGGTTTCCCGACTGGAAAGCGGGCAGTGAGCGCAACGCAATTAATGTG
AGTTAGCTCACTCATTAGGCACCCCAGGCTTTACACTTTATGCTTCCGGCTCGTATGTTGTGTGGAATTG
TGAGCGGATAACAATTTCACACAGGAAACAGCTATGACCATGATTACGCCAAGCGCGCAATTAACCCTCA
CTAAAGGGAACAAAAGCTGGAGCTGCAAGCTTAATGTAGTCTTATGCAATACTCTTGTAGTCTTGCAACA
TGGTAACGATGAGTTAGCAACATGCCTTACAAGGAGAGAAAAAGCACCGTGCATGCCGATTGGTGGAAGT
AAGGTGGTACGATCGTGCCTTATTAGGAAGGCAACAGACGGGTCTGACATGGATTGGACGAACCACTGAA
TTGCCGCATTGCAGAGATATTGTATTTAAGTGCCTAGCTCGATACATAAACGGGTCTCTCTGGTTAGACC
AGATCTGAGCCTGGGAGCTCTCTGGCTAACTAGGGAACCCACTGCTTAAGCCTCAATAAAGCTTGCCTTG
AGTGCTTCAAGTAGTGTGTGCCCGTCTGTTGTGTGACTCTGGTAACTAGAGATCCCTCAGACCCTTTTAG
TCAGTGTGGAAAATCTCTAGCAGTGGCGCCCGAACAGGGACTTGAAAGCGAAAGGGAAACCAGAGGAGCT
CTCTCGACGCAGGACTCGGCTTGCTGAAGCGCGCACGGCAAGAGGCGAGGGGCGGCGACTGGTGAGTACG
CCAAAAATTTTGACTAGCGGAGGCTAGAAGGAGAGAGATGGGTGCGAGAGCGTCAGTATTAAGCGGGGGA
GAATTAGATCGCGATGGGAAAAAATTCGGTTAAGGCCAGGGGGAAAGAAAAAATATAAATTAAAACATAT
AGTATGGGCAAGCAGGGAGCTAGAACGATTCGCAGTTAATCCTGGCCTGTTAGAAACATCAGAAGGCTGT
AGACAAATACTGGGACAGCTACAACCATCCCTTCAGACAGGATCAGAAGAACTTAGATCATTATATAATA
CAGTAGCAACCCTCTATTGTGTGCATCAAAGGATAGAGATAAAAGACACCAAGGAAGCTTTAGACAAGAT
AGAGGAAGAGCAAAACAAAAGTAAGACCACCGCACAGCAAGCGGCCGCTGATCTTCAGACCTGGAGGAGG
AGATATGAGGGACAATTGGAGAAGTGAATTATATAAATATAAAGTAGTAAAAATTGAACCATTAGGAGTA
GCACCCACCAAGGCAAAGAGAAGAGTGGTGCAGAGAGAAAAAAGAGCAGTGGGAATAGGAGCTTTGTTCC
TTGGGTTCTTGGGAGCAGCAGGAAGCACTATGGGCGCAGCGTCAATGACGCTGACGGTACAGGCCAGACA
ATTATTGTCTGGTATAGTGCAGCAGCAGAACAATTTGCTGAGGGCTATTGAGGCGCAACAGCATCTGTTG
CAACTCACAGTCTGGGGCATCAAGCAGCTCCAGGCAAGAATCCTGGCTGTGGAAAGATACCTAAAGGATC
AACAGCTCCTGGGGATTTGGGGTTGCTCTGGAAAACTCATTTGCACCACTGCTGTGCCTTGGAATGCTAG
TTGGAGTAATAAATCTCTGGAACAGATTTGGAATCACACGACCTGGATGGAGTGGGACAGAGAAATTAAC
AATTACACAAGCTTAATACACTCCTTAATTGAAGAATCGCAAAACCAGCAAGAAAAGAATGAACAAGAAT
TATTGGAATTAGATAAATGGGCAAGTTTGTGGAATTGGTTTAACATAACAAATTGGCTGTGGTATATAAA
ATTATTCATAATGATAGTAGGAGGCTTGGTAGGTTTAAGAATAGTTTTTGCTGTACTTTCTATAGTGAAT
AGAGTTAGGCAGGGATATTCACCATTATCGTTTCAGACCCACCTCCCAACCCCGAGGGGACCCATGCATT
GCATCTCAATTAGTCAGCAACCAGGTGTGGAAAGTCCCCAGGCTCCCCAGCAGGCAGAAGTATGCAAAGC
ATGCGTCTCAATTAGTCAGCAACCATAGTCCCGCCCCTAACTCCGCCCATCCCGCCCCTAACTCCGCCCA
GTTCCGCCCATTCTCCGCCCCATGGCTGACTAATTTTTTTTATTTATGCAGAGGCCGAGGCCGCCTCGGC
CTCTGAGCTATTCCAGAAGTAGTGAGGAGGCTTTTTTGGAGGCCTAGGCTTTTGCAAAAAGCTTTCTAGA
GGTACCACCGGAGCTTACCATGACCGAGTACAAGCCCACGGTGCGCCTCGCCACCCGCGACGACGTCCCC
AGGGCCGTACGCACCCTCGCCGCCGCGTTCGCCGACTACCCCGCCACGCGCCACACCGTCGATCCGGACC
GCCACATCGAGCGGGTCACCGAGCTGCAAGAACTCTTCCTCACGCGCGTCGGGCTCGACATCGGCAAGGT
GTGGGTCGCGGACGACGGCGCCGCCGTGGCGGTCTGGACCACGCCGGAGAGCGTCGAAGCGGGGGCGGTG
TTCGCCGAGATCGGCCCGCGCATGGCCGAGTTGAGCGGTTCCCGGCTGGCCGCGCAGCAACAGATGGAAG
GCCTCCTGGCGCCGCACCGGCCCAAGGAGCCCGCGTGGTTCCTGGCCACCGTCGGCGTCTCGCCCGACCA
CCAGGGCAAGGGTCTGGGCAGCGCCGTCGTGCTCCCCGGAGTGGAGGCGGCCGAGCGCGCCGGGGTGCCC
GCCTTCCTGGAGACCTCCGCGCCCCGCAACCTCCCCTTCTACGAGCGGCTCGGCTTCACCGTCACCGCCG
ACGTCGAGGTGCCCGAAGGACCGCGCACCTGGTGCATGACCCGCAAGCCCGGTGCCAGTTAACGAATTCT
AGATCTTGAGACAAATGGCAGTATTCATCCACAATTTTAAAAGAAAAGGGGGGATTGGGGGGTACAGTGC
AGGGGAAAGAATAGTAGACATAATAGCAACAGACATACAAACTAAAGAATTACAAAAACAAATTACAAAA
ATTCAAAATTTTCGGGTTTATTACAGGGACAGCAGAGATCCACTTTGGCGCCGGCTCGAGGCCTGCAGGT
GCAAAGATGGATAAAGTTTTAAACAGAGAGGAATCTTTGCAGCTAATGGACCTTCTAGGTCTTGAAAGGA
GTGGGAATT
Features (pLannotate 1.2.2; 31 found; start..end, strand, type, name):
      1..1179    +  promoter       EF-1α promoter: strong constitutive promoter for human elongation factor EF-1α
   1196..1612    +  CDS            MEOX1 (fragment): MEOX1_HUMAN - Also known as MOX1. Experimental evidence at protein level: Swiss-Prot protein existence level 1. Mesodermal transcription factor that plays a key role in somitogenesis and is specifically required for sclerotome development. Required for maintenance of the sclerotome polarity and formation of the cranio-cervical joints (PubMed:23290072, PubMed:24073994). Binds specifically to the promoter of target genes and regulates their expression. Activates expression of NKX3-2 in the sclerotome. Activates expression of CDKN1A and CDKN2A in endothelial cells, acting as a regulator of vascul
   1628..1681    +  promoter       U6 promoter (fragment): RNA polymerase III promoter for human U6 snRNA
   1723..2311    +  misc_feature   WPRE: woodchuck hepatitis virus posttranscriptional regulatory element
   2362..2381    +  misc_feature   cPPT/CTS (fragment): central polypurine tract and central termination sequence of HIV-1
   2383..2616    +  LTR            3' LTR (ΔU3): self-inactivating 3' long terminal repeat (LTR) from HIV-1
   2694..2815    +  polyA_signal   SV40 poly(A) signal: SV40 polyadenylation signal
   2855..2990    +  rep_origin     SV40 ori: SV40 origin of replication
   3011..3029    -  promoter       T7 promoter: promoter for bacteriophage T7 RNA polymerase
   3037..3192    +  CDS            lacZα (fragment): LacZα fragment of β-galactosidase; lacZ fragment
   3197..3625    +  rep_origin     f1 ori (sequence partly withheld): f1 bacteriophage origin of replication; arrow indicates direction of (+) strand synthesis
   3678..3782    +  promoter       AmpR promoter: bla
   3783..4643    +  CDS            AmpR: β-lactamase; bla; confers resistance to ampicillin, carbenicillin, and related antibiotics
   4814..5402    +  rep_origin     ori: high-copy-number ColE1/pMB1/pBR322/pUC origin of replication
   5585..5677    +  CDS            lacI (fragment): lac repressor; lacI; The lac repressor binds to the lac operator to inhibit transcription in E. coli. This inhibition can be relieved by adding lactose or isopropyl-β-D-thiogalactopyranoside (IPTG).
   5690..5711    +  protein_bind   CAP binding site: CAP binding activates transcription in the presence of cAMP. E. coli catabolite activator protein
   5726..5756    +  promoter       lac promoter: promoter for the E. coli lac operon
   5764..5780    +  protein_bind   lac operator: The lac repressor binds to the lac operator to inhibit transcription in E. coli. This inhibition can be relieved by adding lactose or isopropyl-β-D-thiogalactopyranoside (IPTG). lac repressor encoded by lacI
   5825..5843    +  promoter       T3 promoter: promoter for bacteriophage T3 RNA polymerase
   5871..6097    +  promoter       RSV promoter: Rous sarcoma virus enhancer/promoter
   6098..6278    +  LTR            5' LTR (truncated): truncated 5' long terminal repeat (LTR) from HIV-1
   6325..6450    +  misc_feature   HIV-1 Ψ: packaging signal of human immunodeficiency virus type 1
   6434..6797    +  CDS            HIV-1 gag (fragment): gag protein from human immunodeficiency virus 1; gag
   6943..7176    +  misc_feature   RRE: The Rev response element (RRE) of HIV-1 allows for Rev-dependent mRNA export from the nucleus to the cytoplasm.
   7553..7579    +  CDS            Rev (fragment): human immunodeficiency virus 1 (HIV-1) Rev protein; rev; enhances nuclear export of unspliced and incompletely spliced viral mRNAs
   7586..7609    +  promoter       SV40 promoter (fragment): SV40 early promoter
   7610..7681    +  promoter       SV40 promoter (fragment): SV40 enhancer and early promoter
   7705..7840    +  rep_origin     SV40 ori: SV40 origin of replication
   7886..8482    +  CDS            PuroR (fragment): puromycin N-acetyltransferase; pac from Streptomyces; confers resistance to puromycin
   8531..8648    +  misc_feature   cPPT/CTS: central polypurine tract and central termination sequence of HIV-1
   8713..8779    +  CDS            small t antigen (fragment): SV40 (simian virus 40) small t antigen
