[The description below was written by a language model from this plasmid's Addgene catalogue record and pLannotate feature annotations shown in this document.]
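Description:
TFORF0571 is a lentiviral mammalian expression plasmid built on the pLX_TRC317 backbone. It carries a human MEOX1 open reading frame as one member of a barcoded transcription factor ORF collection. In bacteria it is maintained through a high-copy ColE1/pUC-type origin and selected with ampicillin via the β-lactamase gene. An f1 origin and remnants of a lac/lacZα cloning region, flanked by T3 and T7 promoters, are also present in the backbone. The depositor warns that the plasmid can recombine, as is common for LTR-containing vectors.

The viral portion has a third-generation, self-inactivating layout. An RSV promoter drives a truncated HIV-1 5' LTR, followed by the Ψ packaging signal with a partial gag sequence, the Rev response element and a cPPT/CTS. The genome ends in a ΔU3 3' LTR with a downstream SV40 polyadenylation signal. Within it, an SV40 early promoter drives puromycin N-acetyltransferase for selecting transduced cells, and the EF-1α promoter drives MEOX1, with a WPRE downstream to enhance transcript expression. MEOX1 is a mesodermal homeobox-family factor involved in somitogenesis and sclerotome development. The insert is short, listed at 521 bp, and is annotated as a fragment relative to the canonical protein. This appears consistent with the specific transcript isoform cited by the depositor rather than the full-length form.

A unique 24-bp barcode is described in the record but is not annotated as a feature. It lets this ORF be identified in pooled overexpression screens, such as those used for mapping transcription factor effects on directed differentiation. The short U6 promoter match after the ORF is only a fragment.
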