Addgene plasmid #142649: TFORF0571
Purpose: Lentiviral vector for overexpressing transcription factor ORFs with unique 24-bp barcodes. Barcodes facilitate identification of transcription factors in pooled screens.
Depositing lab: Feng Zhang. Depositing organization: Broad Institute. Publication: A transcription factor atlas of directed differentiation. Joung J, Ma S, Tay T, Geiger-Schuller KR, Kirchgatterer PC, Verdine VK, Guo B, Arias-Garcia MA, Allen WE, Singh A, Kuksenko O, Abudayyeh OO, Gootenberg JS, Fu Z, Macrae RK, Buenrostro JD, Regev A, Zhang F. Cell. 2023 Jan 5;186(1):209-229.e26. doi: 10.1016/j.cell.2022.11.026. PubMed 36608654.
Backbone
  Vector backbone: pLX_TRC317
  Backbone manufacturer: Broad Institute Genetic Perturbation Platform
  Backbone size w/o insert (bp): 8264
  Vector type: Mammalian Expression, Lentiviral
  Selectable markers: Puromycin
Growth in bacteria
  Bacterial resistance: Ampicillin, 100 μg/mL
  Growth temperature: 37°C
  Growth strain: NEB Stable
  Copy number: High Copy
Gene/Insert
  Gene/Insert name: MEOX1
  Species: H. sapiens (human)
  Insert size (bp): 521
  Entrez Gene: MEOX1 (a.k.a. KFS2, MOX1)
  Promoter: EF1a
  Cloning method: Unknown
  Sequencing primers: 5′ GGGTGGAGACTGAAGTTAGGCCAG; 3′ CACATAGCGTAAAAGGAGCAACATAG
Terms and licenses: Academic/Nonprofit Terms; Industry Terms: Not Available to Industry
Depositor comments: NM_001040002,ENST00000393661 . The transcription factor ORF portion of this plasmid was synthesized by Genewiz. Please test multiple small colonies in case of plasmid recombination. To make this collection available in a timely manner, a portion of this collection was not fully sequenced by Addgene. If an Addgene verified full plasmid sequence is not available, please contact us prior to placing an order to request the full sequence.
How to cite: TFORF0571 was a gift from Feng Zhang (Addgene plasmid # 142649 ; http://n2t.net/addgene:142649 ; RRID:Addgene_142649)
