>Addgene plasmid #142649 | TFORF0571 | depositor partial sequence | sequence record 280085 | Insert
ACCGCCACCATGGGGACCAGCAGCCTGGGCCTGGTGGACACCACAGGAGGCCCAGGCGATGACTACGGGG
TGCTTGGGAGCACTGCCAATGAGACAGAGAAGAAATCATCCAGGCGGAGAAAGGAGAGTTCAGACAACCA
GGAGAACAGAGGGAAGCCGGAGGGCAGCAGCAAAGCCCGCAAGGAGAGGACGGCCTTCACCAAGGAGCAG
CTGCGAGAGCTGGAGGCAGAGTTTGCCCATCATAACTACCTGACTCGGCTCCGCAGATATGAGATTGCGG
TAAACCTGGACCTCTCTGAGCGCCAGGTCAAAGTGTGGTTCCAGAACCGAAGGATGAAGTGGAAGCGTGT
GAAGGGAGGTCAGCCCATCTCCCCCAATGGGCAGGACCCTGAGGATGGGGACTCCACAGCCTCTCCAAGT
TCAGAGTAGTAATGAACTAGTCCGTAACTTGAAAGTATTTCGATTTCTTGGCTTTATATATCTTGTGGAA
AGGACGAGTTACATACCCTCGACTATTATCG
