>Addgene plasmid #142649 | TFORF0571 | depositor partial sequence | sequence record 280086 | Barcode
GTTACATACCCTCGACTATTATCG
